Addgene plasmid #61698: pET15b-Opt13
Purpose: Expresses PTDH mutant Opt13
Depositing lab: Huimin Zhao. Depositing organization: University of Illinois at Urbana-Champaign. Publication: Further improvement of phosphite dehydrogenase thermostability by saturation mutagenesis. McLachlan MJ, Johannes TW, Zhao H. Biotechnol Bioeng. 2008 Feb 1;99(2):268-74. 10.1002/bit.21546 PubMed 17615560.
Backbone
  Vector backbone: pET15b
  Vector type: Bacterial Expression
Growth in bacteria
  Bacterial resistance: Ampicillin, 100 μg/mL
  Growth temperature: 37°C
  Growth strain: DH5alpha
  Copy number: Unknown
Gene/Insert
  Gene/Insert name: Opt13
  Species: Pseudomonas stutzeri
  Insert size (bp): 1014
  Promoter: T7
  Tag / fusion protein: 6xHis (N terminal on backbone)
  Cloning method: Restriction Enzyme; 5′ cloning site NdeI (not destroyed); 3′ cloning site BamHI (not destroyed)
  Sequencing primers: 5′ pBRrevBam; T7; 3′ T7term
Terms and licenses: Academic/Nonprofit Terms; Industry Terms: Not Available to Industry
How to cite: pET15b-Opt13 was a gift from Huimin Zhao (Addgene plasmid # 61698 ; http://n2t.net/addgene:61698 ; RRID:Addgene_61698)
