[The description below was written by a language model from this plasmid's Addgene catalogue record.]
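Description:
pET15b-Opt13 is a bacterial expression plasmid built on the pET15b backbone and carrying Opt13, a mutant form of phosphite dehydrogenase (PTDH) from Pseudomonas stutzeri. The 1014 bp coding insert was placed between the NdeI and BamHI sites of the vector by restriction cloning, and both sites remain intact, so the insert can be excised or exchanged. The plasmid is selected with ampicillin and is maintained in a standard cloning strain (DH5alpha). The record lists its copy number as unknown and includes no feature table, so the origin of replication and other backbone elements are not itemised.

Expression is driven by the T7 promoter, which means transcription depends on T7 RNA polymerase and is normally carried out in an E. coli host that supplies that polymerase, rather than in the cloning strain used for propagation. Cloning at NdeI puts the open reading frame in frame with the N-terminal 6xHis tag encoded by the backbone, giving a fusion protein that can be purified by immobilised metal affinity chromatography.

The stated purpose is simply to express the Opt13 variant. The associated work concerns improving the thermostability of phosphite dehydrogenase by saturation mutagenesis, so Opt13 is presumably one of the stabilised variants from that engineering effort, although the specific substitutions it carries are not given in the record. PTDH oxidises phosphite to phosphate while reducing a nicotinamide cofactor, and a construct of this type is suited to producing recombinant enzyme for biochemical characterisation and comparison with other variants.
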