>Addgene plasmid #61698 | pET15b-Opt13 | depositor partial sequence | sequence record 100633 | Opt13 gene sequence
ATGCTGCCGAAACTCGTTATAACTCACCGAGTACACGAAGAGATCCTGCAACTGCTGGCGCCACATTGCG
AGCTGATAACCAACCAGACCGACAGCACGCTGACGCGCGAGGAAATTCTGCGCCGCTGTCGCGATGCTCA
GGCGATGATGGCGTTCATGCCCGATCGGGTCGATGCAGACTTTCTTCAAGCCTGCCCTGAGCTGCGTGTA
ATCGGCTGCGCGCTCAAGGGCTTCGACAATTTCGATGTGGACGCCTGTACTGCCCGCGGGGTCTGGCTGA
CCTTCGTGCCTGATCTGTTGACGGTCCCGACTGCCGAGCTGGCGATCGGACTGGCGGTGGGGCTGGGGCG
GCATCTGCGGGCAGCAGATGCGTTCGTCCGCTCTGGCAAGTTCAAGGGCTGGCAACCACATTTCTACGGC
ACGGGGCTGGATAACTCTACGGTCGGCTTCCTTGGCATGGGCGCCATCGGACTGGCCATGGCTGATCGCT
TGCAGGGATGGGGCGCGACCCTGCAGTACCACGCGGCGAAGGCTCTGGATACACAAACCGAGCAACGGCT
CGGCCTGCGCCAGGTGGCGTGCAGCGAACTCTTCGCCAGCTCGGACTTCATCCTGCTGGCGCTTCCCTTG
AATGCCGATACCCTGCATCTGGTCAACGCCGAGCTGCTTGCCCTCGTACGGCCGGGCGCTCTGCTTGTAA
ACCCCTGTCGTGGCTCGGTAGTGGATGAAGCCGCCGTGCTCGCGGCGCTTGAGCGAGGCCAGCTCGGCGG
GTATGCGGCGGATGTATTCGAAATGGAAGACTGGGCTCGCGCGGACCGGCCGCTGTGCATCGATCCTGCG
CTGCTCGCGCATCCGAATACGCTGTTCACTCCGCACATAGGGTCGGCAGTGCGCGCGGTGCGCCTGGAGA
TTGAACGTTGTGCAGCGCAGAACATCCTCCAGGCATTGGCAGGTGAGCGCCCAATCAACGCTGTGAACCG
TCTGCCCAAGGCCAATCCTGCCGCAGACTGATAA
