>Addgene plasmid #61698 | pET15b-Opt13 | addgene partial sequence | sequence record 101802 | pBRrevBam 5'-GGTGATGTCGGCGATATAGG-3'
GGCGCCGGTGATGCCGGCCACGATGCGTCCGGCGTAGAGGATCGAGATCTCGATCCCGCGAAATTAATAC
GACTCACTATAGGGGAATTGTGAGCGGATAACAATTCCCCTCTAGAAATAATTTTGTTTAACTTTAAGAA
GGAGATATACCATGGGCAGCAGCCATCATCATCATCATCACAGCAGCGGCCTGGTGCCGCGCGGCAGCCA
TATGCTGCCGAAACTCGTTATAACTCACCGAGTACACGAAGAGATCCTGCAACTGCTGGCGCCACATTGC
GAGCTGATAACCAACCAGACCGACAGCACGCTGACGCGCGAGGAAATTCTGCGCCGCTGTCGCGATGCTC
AGGCGATGATGGCGTTCATGCCCGATCGGGTCGATGCAGACTTTCTTCAAGCCTGCCCTGAGCTGCGTGT
AATCGGCTGCGCGCTCAAGGGCTTCGACAATTTCGATGTGGACGCCTGTACTGCCCGCGGGGTCTGGCTG
ACCTTCGTGCCTGATCTGTTGACGGTCCCGACTGCCGAGCTGGCGATCGGACTGGCGGTGGGGCTGGGGC
GGCATCTGCGGGCAGCAGATGCGTTCGTCCGCTCTGGCAAGTTCAAGGGCTGGCAACCACATTTCTACGG
CACGGGGCTGGATAACTCTACGGTCGGCTTCCTTGGCATGGGCGCCATCGGACTGGCCATGGCTGATCGC
TTGCAGGGATGGGGCGCGACCCTGCAGTACCACGCGGCGAAGGCTCTGGATACACAAACCGAGCAACGGC
TCGGCCTGCGCCAGGTGGCGTGCAGCGAACTCTTCGCCAGCTCGGACTTCATCCTGCTGGCGCTTCCCTT
GAATGCCGATACCCTGCATCTGGTCAACGCCGAGCTGCTTGCCCTCGTACGGCCGG
