>Addgene plasmid #61698 | pET15b-Opt13 | addgene partial sequence | sequence record 101803 | T7term 5'-GCTAGTTATTGCTCAGCGG-3'
TTCCTTTCGGGCTTTGTTAGCAGCCGGATCCTTATCAGTCTGCGGCAGGATTGGCCTTGGGCAGACGGTT
CACAGCGTTGATTGGGCGCTCACCTGCCAATGCCTGGAGGATGTTCTGCGCTGCACAACGTTCAATCTCC
AGGCGCACCGCGCGCACTGCCGACCCTATGTGCGGAGTGAACAGCGTATTCGGATGCGCGAGCAGCGCAG
GATCGATGCACAGCGGCCGGTCCGCGCGAGCCCAGTCTTCCATTTCGAATACATCCGCCGCATACCCGCC
GAGCTGGCCTCGCTCAAGCGCCGCGAGCACGGCGGCTTCATCCACTACCGAGCCACGACAGGGGTTTACA
AGCAGAGCGCCCGGCCGTACGAGGGCAAGCAGCTCGGCGTTGACCAGATGCAGGGTATCGGCATTCAAGG
GAAGCGCCAGCAGGATGAAGTCCGAGCTGGCGAAGAGTTCGCTGCACGCCACCTGGCGCAGGCCGAGCCG
TTGCTCGGTTTGTGTATCCAGAGCCTTCGCCGCGTGGTACTGCAGGGTCGCGCCCCATCCCTGCAAGCGA
TCAGCCATGGCCAGTCCGATGGCGCCCATGCCAAGGAAGCCGACCGTAGAGTTATCCAGCCCCGTGCCGT
AGAAATGTGGTTGCCAGCCCTTGAACTTGCCAGAGCGGACGAACGCATCTGCTGCCCGCAGATGCCGCCC
CAGCCCCACCGCCAGTCCGATCGCCAGCTCGGCAGTCGGGACCGTCAACAGATCAGGCACGAAGGTCAGC
CAGACCCCGCGGGCAGTACAGGCGTCCACATCGAAATTGTCGAAGCCCTTGAGCGCGCAGCCGATTACAC
GCAGCTCAGGGCAGGCTTGAAGAAAGTCTGCATCGACCCGATCGGGCATGAACGCCATCATCGCCTGAGC
ATCGCGACAGCGGCGCAGAATTTCCTCGCGCGTCAGCGTGCTGTCGGTCTGGTTGGTTATCAGCTCGCAA
TGTGGCGCCAGCAGTTGCAGGATCTCTTCGTGTACTCGGTGAGTTATAACGAGTT
